>Addgene plasmid #226420 | pGWB514-35S:SynFcFLS2_31-HA | addgene full sequence | sequence record 450287 | Addgene NGS Result
GGGGTACAGTCTATGCCTCGGGCATCCAAGCAGCAAGCGCGTTACGCCGTGGGTCGATGTTTGATGTTAT
GGAGCAGCAACGATGTTACGCAGCAGGGCAGTCGCCCTAAAACAAAGTTAAACATCATGGGGGAAGCGGT
GATCGCCGAAGTATCGACTCAACTATCAGAGGTAGTTGGCGTCATCGAGCGCCATCTCGAACCGACGTTG
CTGGCCGTACATTTGTACGGCTCCGCAGTGGATGGCGGCCTGAAGCCACACAGTGATATTGATTTGCTGG
TTACGGTGACCGTAAGGCTTGATGAAACAACGCGGCGAGCTTTGATCAACGACCTTTTGGAAACTTCGGC
TTCCCCTGGAGAGAGCGAGATTCTCCGCGCTGTAGAAGTCACCATTGTTGTGCACGACGACATCATTCCG
TGGCGTTATCCAGCTAAGCGCGAACTGCAATTTGGAGAATGGCAGCGCAATGACATTCTTGCAGGTATCT
TCGAGCCAGCCACGATCGACATTGATCTGGCTATCTTGCTGACAAAAGCAAGAGAACATAGCGTTGCCTT
GGTAGGTCCAGCGGCGGAGGAACTCTTTGATCCGGTTCCTGAACAGGATCTATTTGAGGCGCTAAATGAA
ACCTTAACGCTATGGAACTCGCCGCCCGACTGGGCTGGCGATGAGCGAAATGTAGTGCTTACGTTGTCCC
GCATTTGGTACAGCGCAGTAACCGGCAAAATCGCGCCGAAGGATGTCGCTGCCGACTGGGCAATGGAGCG
CCTGCCGGCCCAGTATCAGCCCGTCATACTTGAAGCTAGACAGGCTTATCTTGGACAAGAAGAAGATCGC
TTGGCCTCGCGCGCAGATCAGTTGGAAGAATTTGTCCACTACGTGAAAGGCGAGATCACCAAGGTAGTCG
GCAAATAATGTCTAGCTAGAAATTCGTTCAAGCCGACGCCGCTTCGCGGCGCGGCTTAACTCAAGCGTTA
GATGCACTAAGCACATAATTGCTCACAGCCAAACTATCAGGTCAAGTCTGCTTTTATTATTTTTAAGCGT
GCATAATAAGCCCTACACAAATTGGGAGATATATCATGCATGACCAAAATCCCTTAACGTGAGTTTTCGT
TCCACTGAGCGTCAGACCCCGTAGAAAAGATCAAAGGATCTTCTTGAGATCCTTTTTTTCTGCGCGTAAT
CTGCTGCTTGCAAACAAAAAAACCACCGCTACCAGCGGTGGTTTGTTTGCCGGATCAAAGCTACCAACTC
TTTTTCCGAAGGTAACTGGCTTCAGCAGAGCGCAGATACCAAATACTGTCCTTCTAGTGTAGCCGTAGTT
AGGCCACCACTTCAAGAACTCTGTAGCACCGCCTACATACCTCGCTCTGCTAATCCTGTTACCAGTGGCT
GCTGCCAGTGGCGATAAGTCGTGTCTTACCGGGTTGGACTCAAGACGATAGTTACCGGATAAGGCGCAGC
GGTCGGGCTGAACGGGGGGTTCGTGCACACAGCCCAGCTTGGAGCGAACGACCTACACCGAACTGAGATA
CCTACAGCGTGAGCTATGAGAAAGCGCCACGCTTCCCGAAGGGAGAAAGGCGGACAGGTATCCGGTAAGC
GGCAGGGTCGGAACAGGAGAGCGCACGAGGGAGCTTCCAGGGGGAAACGCCTGGTATCTTTATAGTCCTG
TCGGGTTTCGCCACCTCTGACTTGAGCGTCGATTTTTGTGATGCTCGTCAGGGGGGCGGAGCCTATGGAA
AAACGCCAGCAACGCGGCCTTTTTACGGTTCCTGGCCTTTTGCTGGCCTTTTGCTCACATGTTCTTTCCT
GCGTTATCCCCTGATTCTGTGGATAACCGTATTACCGCCTTTGAGTGAGCTGATACCGCTCGCCGCAGCC
GAACGACCGAGCGCAGCGAGTCAGTGAGCGAGGAAGCGGAAGAGCGCCTGATGCGGTATTTTCTCCTTAC
GCATCTGTGCGGTATTTCACACCGCATATGGTGCACTCTCAGTACAATCTGCTCTGATGCCGCATAGTTA
AGCCAGTATACACTCCGCTATCGCTACGTGACTGGGTCATGGCTGCGCCCCGACACCCGCCAACACCCGC
TGACGCGCCCTGACGGGCTTGTCTGCTCCCGGCATCCGCTTACAGACAAGCTGTGACCGTCTCCGGGAGC
TGCATGTGTCAGAGGTTTTCACCGTCATCACCGAAACGCGCGAGGCAGGGTGCCTTGATGTGGGCGCCGG
CGGTCGAGTGGCGACGGCGCGGCTTGTCCGCGCCCTGGTAGATTGCCTGGCCGTAGGCCAGCCATTTTTG
AGCGGCCAGCGGCCGCGATAGGCCGACGCGAAGCGGCGGGGCGTAGGGAGCGCAGCGACCGAAGGGTAGG
CGCTTTTTGCAGCTCTTCGGCTGTGCGCTGGCCAGACAGTTATGCACAGGCCAGGCGGGTTTTAAGAGTT
TTAATAAGTTTTAAAGAGTTTTAGGCGGAAAAATCGCCTTTTTTCTCTTTTATATCAGTCACTTACATGT
GTGACCGGTTCCCAATGTACGGCTTTGGGTTCCCAATGTACGGGTTCCGGTTCCCAATGTACGGCTTTGG
GTTCCCAATGTACGTGCTATCCACAGGAAAGAGACCTTTTCGACCTTTTTCCCCTGCTAGGGCAATTTGC
CCTAGCATCTGCTCCGTACATTAGGAACCGGCGGATGCTTCGCCCTCGATCAGGTTGCGGTAGCGCATGA
CTAGGATCGGGCCAGCCTGCCCCGCCTCCTCCTTCAAATCGTACTCCGGCAGGTCATTTGACCCGATCAG
CTTGCGCACGGTGAAACAGAACTTCTTGAACTCTCCGGCGCTGCCACTGCGTTCGTAGATCGTCTTGAAC
AACCATCTGGCTTCTGCCTTGCCTGCGGCGCGGCGTGCCAGGCGGTAGAGAAAACGGCCGATGCCGGGAT
CGATCAAAAAGTAATCGGGGTGAACCGTCAGCACGTCCGGGTTCTTGCCTTCTGTGATCTCGCGGTACAT
CCAATCAGCTAGCTCGATCTCGATGTACTCCGGCCGCCCGGTTTCGCTCTTTACGATCTTGTAGCGGCTA
ATCAAGGCTTCACCCTCGGATACCGTCACCAGGCGGCCGTTCTTGGCCTTCTTCGTACGCTGCATGGCAA
CGTGCGTGGTGTTTAACCGAATGCAGGTTTCTACCAGGTCGTCTTTCTGCTTTCCGCCATCGGCTCGCCG
GCAGAACTTGAGTACGTCCGCAACGTGTGGACGGAACACGCGGCCGGGCTTGTCTCCCTTCCCTTCCCGG
TATCGGTTCATGGATTCGGTTAGATGGGAAACCGCCATCAGTACCAGGTCGTAATCCCACACACTGGCCA
TGCCGGCCGGCCCTGCGGAAACCTCTACGTGCCCGTCTGGAAGCTCGTAGCGGATCACCTCGCCAGCTCG
TCGGTCACGCTTCGACAGACGGAAAACGGCCACGTCCATGATGCTGCGACTATCGCGGGTGCCCACGTCA
TAGAGCATCGGAACGAAAAAATCTGGTTGCTCGTCGCCCTTGGGCGGCTTCCTAATCGACGGCGCACCGG
CTGCCGGCGGTTGCCGGGATTCTTTGCGGATTCGATCAGCGGCCGCTTGCCACGATTCACCGGGGCGTGC
TTCTGCCTCGATGCGTTGCCGCTGGGCGGCCTGCGCGGCCTTCAACTTCTCCACCAGGTCATCACCCAGC
GCCGCGCCGATTTGTACCGGGCCGGATGGTTTGCGACCGCTCACGCCGATTCCTCGGGCTTGGGGGTTCC
AGTGCCATTGCAGGGCCGGCAGACAACCCAGCCGCTTACGCCTGGCCAACCGCCCGTTCCTCCACACATG
GGGCATTCCACGGCGTCGGTGCCTGGTTGTTCTTGATTTTCCATGCCGCCTCCTTTAGCCGCTAAAATTC
ATCTACTCATTTATTCATTTGCTCATTTACTCTGGTAGCTGCGCGATGTATTCAGATAGCAGCTCGGTAA
TGGTCTTGCCTTGGCGTACCGCGTACATCTTCAGCTTGGTGTGATCCTCCGCCGGCAACTGAAAGTTGAC
CCGCTTCATGGCTGGCGTGTCTGCCAGGCTGGCCAACGTTGCAGCCTTGCTGCTGCGTGCGCTCGGACGG
CCGGCACTTAGCGTGTTTGTGCTTTTGCTCATTTTCTCTTTACCTCATTAACTCAAATGAGTTTTGATTT
AATTTCAGCGGCCAGCGCCTGGACCTCGCGGGCAGCGTCGCCCTCGGGTTCTGATTCAAGAACGGTTGTG
CCGGCGGCGGCAGTGCCTGGGTAGCTCACGCGCTGCGTGATACGGGACTCAAGAATGGGCAGCTCGTACC
CGGCCAGCGCCTCGGCAACCTCACCGCCGATGCGCGTGCCTTTGATCGCCCGCGACACGACAAAGGCCGC
TTGTAGCCTTCCATCCGTGACCTCAATGCGCTGCTTAACCAGCTCCACCAGGTCGGCGGTGGCCCATATG
TCGTAAGGGCTTGGCTGCACCGGAATCAGCACGAAGTCGGCTGCCTTGATCGCGGACACAGCCAAGTCCG
CCGCCTGGGGCGCTCCGTCGATCACTACGAAGTCGCGCCGGCCGATGGCCTTCACGTCGCGGTCAATCGT
CGGGCGGTCGATGCCGACAACGGTTAGCGGTTGATCTTCCCGCACGGCCGCCCAATCGCGGGCACTGCCC
TGGGGATCGGAATCGACTAACAGAACATCGGCCCCGGCGAGTTGCAGGGCGCGGGCTAGATGGGTTGCGA
TGGTCGTCTTGCCTGACCCGCCTTTCTGGTTAAGTACAGCGATAACCTTCATGCGTTCCCCTTGCGTATT
TGTTTATTTACTCATCGCATCATATACGCAGCGACCGCATGACGCAAGCTGTTTTACTCAAATACACATC
ACCTTTTTAGACGGCGGCGCTCGGTTTCTTCAGCGGCCAAGCTGGCCGGCCAGGCCGCCAGCTTGGCATC
AGACAAACCGGCCAGGATTTCATGCAGCCGCACGGTTGAGACGTGCGCGGGCGGCTCGAACACGTACCCG
GCCGCGATCATCTCCGCCTCGATCTCTTCGGTAATGAAAAACGGTTCGTCCTGGCCGTCCTGGTGCGGTT
TCATGCTTGTTCCTCTTGGCGTTCATTCTCGGCGGCCGCCAGGGCGTCGGCCTCGGTCAATGCGTCCTCA
CGGAAGGCACCGCGCCGCCTGGCCTCGGTGGGCGTCACTTCCTCGCTGCGCTCAAGTGCGCGGTACAGGG
TCGAGCGATGCACGCCAAGCAGTGCAGCCGCCTCTTTCACGGTGCGGCCTTCCTGGTCGATCAGCTCGCG
GGCGTGCGCGATCTGTGCCGGGGTGAGGGTAGGGCGGGGGCCAAACTTCACGCCTCGGGCCTTGGCGGCC
TCGCGCCCGCTCCGGGTGCGGTCGATGATTAGGGAACGCTCGAACTCGGCAATGCCGGCGAACACGGTCA
ACACCATGCGGCCGGCCGGCGTGGTGGTGTCGGCCCACGGCTCTGCCAGGCTACGCAGGCCCGCGCCGGC
CTCCTGGATGCGCTCGGCAATGTCCAGTAGGTCGCGGGTGCTGCGGGCCAGGCGGTCTAGCCTGGTCACT
GTCACAACGTCGCCAGGGCGTAGGTGGTCAAGCATCCTGGCCAGCTCCGGGCGGTCGCGCCTGGTGCCGG
TGATCTTCTCGGAAAACAGCTTGGTGCAGCCGGCCGCGTGCAGTTCGGCCCGTTGGTTGGTCAAGTCCTG
GTCGTCGGTGCTGACGCGGGCATAGCCCAGCAGGCCAGCGGCGGCGCTCTTGTTCATGGCGTAATGTCTC
CGGTTCTAGTCGCAAGTATTCTACTTTATGCGACTAAAACACGCGACAAGAAAACGCCAGGAAAAGGGCA
GGGCGGCAGCCTGTCGCGTAACTTAGGACTTGTGCGACATGTCGTTTTCAGAAGACGGCTGCACTGAACG
TCAGAAGCCGACTGCACTATAGCAGCGGAGGGGTTGGATCAAAGTACTTTGATCCCGAGGGGAACCCTGT
GGTTGGCATGCACATACAAATGGACGAACGGATAAACCTTTTCACGCCCTTTTAAATATCCGATTATTCT
AATAAACGCTCTTTTCTCTTAGGTTTACCCGCCAATATATCCTGTCAAACACTGATAGTTTAAACTGAAG
GCGGGAAACGACAATCTGATCCAAGCTCAAGCTGCTCTAGCATTCGCCATTCAGGCTGCGCAACTGTTGG
GAAGGGCGATCGGTGCGGGCCTCTTCGCTATTACGCCAGCTGGCGAAAGGGGGATGTGCTGCAAGGCGAT
TAAGTTGGGTAACGCCAGGGTTTTCCCAGTCACGACGTTGTAAAACGACGGCCAGTGCCAAGCTTGCATG
CCTGCAGGTCCCCAGATTAGCCTTTTCAATTTCAGAAAGAATGCTAACCCACAGATGGTTAGAGAGGCTT
ACGCAGCAGGTCTCATCAAGACGATCTACCCGAGCAATAATCTCCAGGAAATCAAATACCTTCCCAAGAA
GGTTAAAGATGCAGTCAAAAGATTCAGGACTAACTGCATCAAGAACACAGAGAAAGATATATTTCTCAAG
ATCAGAAGTACTATTCCAGTATGGACGATTCAAGGCTTGCTTCACAAACCAAGGCAAGTAATAGAGATTG
GAGTCTCTAAAAAGGTAGTTCCCACTGAATCAAAGGCCATGGAGTCAAAGATTCAAATAGAGGACCTAAC
AGAACTCGCCGTAAAGACTGGCGAACAGTTCATACAGAGTCTCTTACGACTCAATGACAAGAAGAAAATC
TTCGTCAACATGGTGGAGCACGACACACTTGTCTACTCCAAAAATATCAAAGATACAGTCTCAGAAGACC
AAAGGGCAATTGAGACTTTTCAACAAAGGGTAATATCCGGAAACCTCCTCGGATTCCATTGCCCAGCTAT
CTGTCACTTTATTGTGAAGATAGTGGAAAAGGAAGGTGGCTCCTACAAATGCCATCATTGCGATAAAGGA
AAGGCCATCGTTGAAGATGCCTCTGCCGACAGTGGTCCCAAAGATGGACCCCCACCCACGAGGAGCATCG
TGGAAAAAGAAGACGTTCCAACCACGTCTTCAAAGCAAGTGGATTGATGTGATATCTCCACTGACGTAAG
GGATGACGCACAATCCCACTATCCTTCGCAAGACCCTTCCTCTATATAAGGAAGTTCATTTCATTTGGAG
AGAACACGGGGGACTCTAGAGTTATCAACAAGTTTGTACAAAAAAGCAGGCTCCGCGGCCGCCCCCTTCA
CCATGGTATCTCAAAGAGTCAGTTTGATTGTACTCATAGCTTGTTCCCTTCTAGTTACTGTTCTATCAGA
AGAATCAAGCTTAGAAGTTCAACTTGAGGCCTTGAAGGCTTTCAAGAATTCCATCACCAATGACCCAAGT
GGAGCACTTGTGGATTGGACTGACAGGAATCACCACTGCAACTGGTCTGGTATTGCTTGTGACCCTTCTT
CAAATTATGTCGTTTCGATTTCTCTCATTGATAAGCAGCTCAAAGGTGAAATTACACCATTCCTTGGAAA
CCTTTCAAGCCTCCAGGTTCTTGATTTAACTCTTAATACATTCACAGGGCATATACCCGCTCAACTGGGA
CTTTGTAGCCAGCTTTCAGAGCTCACACTCTATGAGAATTCATTAAGCGGCCCTATACCTCCTGAACTGG
GGAACTTAAAAAACTTGCAGTCAGTGGACCTTGGCAGTAACTTTTTAAACGGATCCATCCCAGAATCCAT
ATGCAACTGTACGAGCTTATTAGCATTCGGAGTTATTTTCAACAATTTGGCAGGAATAATTCCATCCAAC
ATTGGAAACCTCGCCAATCTGCAACTCTTCCTCGTTTACGGAAATAATCTCGTGGGCAGCATTCCCGTTT
CTATCGGTAGGCTTGAATCTCTCCAGGCCCTGGACCTCTCACAGAACCAATTCAGCGGAGTGATACCACC
ACAAATCGGGAATTTCTCCAACCTCGAGTATTTATTACTCTTTGAGAATAGTTTTGTTGGAAAGATCCCA
TCTGAATTAGGCCGATGTAAGAAATTGGTAGCCTTGGAGTTGTACACTAACCAATTTACTGGCGGCATTC
CTTTTGAAATCGGGAATCTCGTTCATTTAGAAACCCTTAGATTGTACAATAACAAGTTGAATTCCACCAT
TCCGGCCAGCTTACTTCAGTTGAAAAGTCTCACACATCTCGGCCTTAGTGAGAACGAGCTGACAGGCATA
ATACCCTCTGAGTTAGGATCACTCAGGTCACTTGAGGTTTTGACTCTGCATTCTAATAAGTTTTCCGGCG
AAATACCCTCCAGCCTCACGAACTTAACTAACCTTACGCAATTGAGCATGTCTTTCAACTTTTTAACGGG
GAAGTTGCCGAGTGACATTGGATTGTTGTACAACCTGAAAAACTTAACTATGAACAACAACTTGTTGGAA
GGGACGATTCCTTCTAGTATAAAAAACTGCACCCATTTACTGGTGATTGGCCTCAGTCGAAATAAGATCA
CTGGCAAAATACCATGGGGGTTTCAGCAACTGCTGAACTTAACGTTTCTGAGTCTTTCTTATAATAAGAT
GTCAGATGAAATTCCGGACGACTTGTTCAATTGTTCCAATTTAAGGATTCTGGATCTTACACAGAACTTC
TTCTCCGGACCCATTAAATCTGGAATAGGTAAATTATCTAATCTCCAGATATTACGTGCTCATACTAATA
GCTTTATTGGTCCTATCCCACCTGATATGGGCAACTTGTCAAAGTTGTTTTCCCTTAGTTTAGGGCAGAA
TAGCTTGTCCGGTCTGGTACCGTCAGAGTTATCCAAGCTTAGCCTTCTCCAAGGTTTGTATTTAAACGAT
AATGCCCTTGAAGGAGCTATACCCGAAAAGATATTTGAGGTAAAGCAATTAAATGAACTGGGGCTCCAGA
ATAACCGTTTTAAAGGACCAATACCGGATGCCGTGTCAAAATTAGAGCAACTGAGCTACCTCGATCTCCA
TGGGAATATGCTGAACGGTTCCATCCTCCGAAGCATGGAGCACCTCAATCAGCTCATGACGCTGGATCTG
AGTCACAACCATCTTACGGGGTCTATTCCGTCATTGGTCATCGCATCCATGAAGAGGATGCAACTCTACC
TCAATCTTAGTTATAACTTTCTCGTGGGCACAATCCCGGATGAGCTCGGCACGCTCGAGATGGTGCAGGC
TATAGACATTTCAAACAACAACCTCTCCGGTATTATTCCGAAGACGTTGCGTGGTTGCAAAAATCTGTTC
TCCCTCGACCTCAGCGGAAACAAATTGAGTGGTCCCATTCCGGCTGAAGCACTCACCCAGATGGTAATGC
TTACTAGCTTGAACCTTTCAAGGAACAAGTTAGATAGTGGACTCCCTGAAGACCTTGCAAGTCTAAAGCA
CCTTATCTCCCTTGACCTTTCTCAGAACCAGTTGAAGGGCATTATCCCGGAGAGCTTTGCCAATCTCTCC
ACCTTGAAACATCTCAACCTTTCTTTCAATCAACTTGAAGGTCATGTTCCAGAGATTGGAATATTTAGAC
ACATTAACTCATCTAGTTTGATGGGAAACCCGGATCTGTGTGGAACTGAATTCCTCAGATCCTGCAGCAA
CTTGAGTTTACATAAGCTATCCAAGAAGACCATGGTGATTCTTGGGGTACTTGGAGCAATTTTTGTACTT
CTAGTTCTAGTGTTCGTAATTATGATCCTCAAACGACGTACCAAGTTGAGTAAATCAGAAGAGGTTGAGA
ATCCTGAATCAGAATATACTCCAGCATTGACCCTGAAGAGGTTTGTACCAAACGAATTAGAACATGCTAC
TAGTTTTTTTAGCAAAGATAACATTATTGGTGCCAGCAATTTGAGCACTGTGTACAAGGGTAGACTGGAA
GATGGGCAGATCATAGCTGTTAAAAAGTTGAATTTGCATCAGTTCTCTGAAGAGTCTGATAGGTGCTTTT
ATAGAGAGATCAACACCCTGAAACAACTGAGGCATAGGAATTTGGTGAAGGTTCTAGGCTATGCTTGGGA
GAGTGGAAAACTAAAGGCTTTAGTTTTAGAATACATGGAGAATGGGAACTTGGATAGCATTATACATGAC
CCTGCGGTGGATCAGTCAAGGTGGACATTGTCTGAGAGAATCAAAGTTTTCATTTCCATTGCAACTGGGT
TGGATTACCTGCATTCAGGTTATGATTTCCCTATCGTTCATTGTGACATGAAGCCTTCTAACATTCTTCT
GGATGAAGATTGGGAAGCCCATGTGAGTGACTTTGGAACAGCTCGAATGCTAGGAGTTCATCTTCACGAC
GGAAGCAGTCTTTCTGCAACAGCAGCATTTGAAGGCACTATTGGCTACTTGGCACCAGGTAACTTATCAC
CACTCCTTCTCAGTTATGAAGTTAATCCCCATTCTTATTGCTGTCAAATTGCAAATCATCTTGTTATTGT
AAATTATAAGCAGAAAAAGAGTGAAACTTTCAACAATCACAATCAGTTTGGGGCAACAATTCAGTCTTGC
ACATATAAATACCGGGTTCACATATTAAACTGAAATCCTAAGCATTGCATATATGTCTATAGTGCACATA
TAAATACCAGAGGTACATATGAAGTTACTGAATTCAAATACCATATGTCTGTCTTGGCCCTCAATATATT
AAAAACATGTTTGTTTTCTTACCAGAGTTTGCGTACATGCCGAAAGTCACAACTAAAGTTGACATATTCA
GCTTTGGTATAATAGTCATGGAGTTTCTCACGAAACGAAGGCCAACAGCACTAATGGAAGAGGATGGTTT
GCCAATCAGTTTGCGTCAACTCGTGGAGAAAGCTCTTGTAAATGGAGTGAACAGTCTTCCTCGAATTCTG
GACTCTATGCTGGTGTTGAATATCTCCAAGGAGCATGAGGAAGTATTGAAAGAGTTACTTAAAATAGCAT
TGCTTTGCACAGAACCAAATCCTGAGGATCGACCCGACATAAATGAGGTGTTGTCTATCCTTTTGAAGCT
AAGCAAACGCATAAAGGGTGGGCGCGCCGACCCAGCTTTCTTGTACAAAGTGGTTGATAACAGCGGGTTA
ATTAACATCTTTTACCCATACGATGTTCCTGACTATGCGGGCTATCCCTATGACGTCCCGGACTATGCAG
GATCCTATCCATATGACGTTCCAGATTACGCTGCTCAGTGCAGCGCTTAGAGCTCGAATTTCCCCGATCG
TTCAAACATTTGGCAATAAAGTTTCTTAAGATTGAATCCTGTTGCCGGTCTTGCGATGATTATCATATAA
TTTCTGTTGAATTACGTTAAGCATGTAATAATTAACATGTAATGCATGACGTTATTTATGAGATGGGTTT
TTATGATTAGAGTCCCGCAATTATACATTTAATACGCGATAGAAAACAAAATATAGCGCGCAAACTAGGA
TAAATTATCGCGCGCGGTGTCATCTATGTTACTAGATCGGGAATTGGTTCCGGAACCAATTCGTAATCAT
GTCATAGCTGTTTCCTGTGTGAAATTGTTATCCGCTCACAATTCCACACAACATACGAGCCGGAAGCATA
AAGTGTAAAGCCTGGGGTGCCTAATGAGTGAGCTAACTCACATTAGGCTGAATTAGGCGCGCCTATTTCT
ATTAATTCCCGATCTAGTAACATAGATGACACCGCGCGCGATAATTTATCCTAGTTTGCGCGCTATATTT
TGTTTTCTATCGCGTATTAAATGTATAATTGCGGGACTCTAATCATAAAAACCCATCTCATAAATAACGT
CATGCATTACATGTTAATTATTACATGCTTAACGTAATTCAACAGAAATTATATGATAATCATCGCAAGA
CCGGCAACAGGATTCAATCTTAAGAAACTTTATTGCCAAATGTTTGAACGATCGGGGAAATTCGGGGGAT
CGATCCCGCGAACTGTGGACGAGAACTGTGCCACCAAGCGTAAGGCCGTTCTCTCGCATTTGCCTTGCTA
GGCTCGCGCGAGTTGCTGGCTGAGGCGTTCTCGAAATCAGCTCTTGTTCGGTCGGCATCTACTCTATTCC
TTTGCCCTCGGACGAGTGCTGGGGCGTCGGTTTCCACTATCGGCGAGTACTTCTACACAGCCATCGGTCC
AGACGGCCGCGCTTCTGCGGGCGATTTGTGTACGCCCGACAGTCCCGGCTCCGGATCGGACGATTGCGTC
GCATCGACCCTGCGCCCAAGCTGCATCATCGAAATTGCCGTCAACCAAGCTCTGATAGAGTTGGTCAAGA
CCAATGCGGAGCATATACGCCCGGAGCCGCGGCGATCCTGCAAGCTCCGGATGCCTCCGCTCGAAGTAGC
GCGTCTGCTGCTCCATACAAGCCAACCACGGCCTCCAGAAGAAGATGTTGGCGACCTCGTATTGGGAATC
CCCGAACATCGCCTCGCTCCAGTCAATGACCGCTGTTATGCGGCCATTGTCCGTCAGGACATTGTTGGAG
CCGAAATCCGCGTGCACGAGGTGCCGGACTTCGGGGCAGTCCTCGGCCCAAAGCATCAGCTCATCGAGAG
CCTGCGCGACGGACGCACTGACGGTGTCGTCCATCACAGTTTGCCAGTGATACACATGGGGATCAGCAAT
CGCGCATATGAAATCACGCCATGTAGTGTATTGACCGATTCCTTGCGGTCCGAATGGGCCGAACCCGCTC
GTCTGGCTAAGATCGGCCGCAGCGATCGCATCCATGGCCTCCGCGACCGGCTGCAGAACAGCGGGCAGTT
CGGTTTCAGGCAGGTCTTGCAACGTGACACCCTGTGCACGGCGGGAGATGCAATAGGTCAGGCTCTCGCT
GAATGCCCCAATGTCAAGCACTTCCGGAATCGGGAGCGCGGCCGATGCAAAGTGCCGATAAACATAACGA
TCTTTGTAGAAACCATCGGCGCAGCTATTTACCCGCAGGACATATCCACGCCCTCCTACATCGAAGCTGA
AAGCACGAGATTCTTCGCCCTCCGAGAGCTGCATCAGGTCGGAGACGCTGTCGAACTTTTCGATCAGAAA
CTTCTCGACAGACGTCGCGGTGAGTTCAGGCTTTTTCATATCTTATTGCCCCCCGGGATCAGATCTGGAT
TGAGAGTGAATATGAGACTCTAATTGGATACCGAGGGGAATTTATGGAACGTCAGTGGAGCATTTTTGAC
AAGAAATATTTGCTAGCTGATAGTGACCTTAGGCGACTTTTGAACGCGCAATAATGGTTTCTGACGTATG
TGCTTAGCTCATTAAACTCCAGAAACCCGCGGCTGAGTGGCTCCTTCAACGTTGCGGTTCTGTCAGTTCC
AAACGTAAAACGGCTTGTCCCGCGTCATCGGCGGGGGTCATAACGTGACTCCCTTAATTCTCCGCTCATG
ATCTTGATCCCCTGCGCCATCAGATCCTTGGCGGCAAGAAAGCCATCCAGTTTACTTTGCAGGGCTTCCC
AACCTTACCAGAGGGCGCCCCAGCTGGCAATTCCGGTTCGCTTGCTGTCCATAAAACCGCCCAGTCTAGC
TATCGCCATGTAAGCCCACTGCAAGCTACCTGCTTTCTCTTTGCGCTTGCGTTTTCCCTTGTCCAGATAG
CCCAGTAGCTGACATTCATCCGGGGTCAGCACCGTTTCTGCGGACTGGCTTTCTACGTGTTCCGCTTCCT
TTAGCAGCCCTTGCGCCCTGAGTGCTTGCGGCAGCGTGAAGCTGATCCGTCGAGATTAATAGAAATAAAT
TCAGCCTAATTCGGCGTTAATTCAGTACATTAAAAACGTCCGCAATGTGTTATTAAGTTGTCTAAGCGTC
AATTTGTTTACACCACAATATATCCTGCCACCAGCCAGCCAACAGCTCCCCGACCGGCAGCTCGGCACAA
AATCACCACTCGATACAGGCAGCCCATCAGTCCGGGACGGCGTCAGCGGGAGAGCCGTTGTAAGGCGGCA
GACTTTGCTCATGTTACCGATGCTATTCGGAAGAACGGCAACTAAGCTGCCGGGTTTGAAACACGGATGA
TCTCGCGGAGGGTAGCATGTTGATTGTAACGATGACAGAGCGTTGCTGCCTGTGATCAATTCGGGCACGA
ACCCAGTGGACATAAGCCTGTTCGGTTCGTAAGCTGTAATGCAAGTAGCGTATGCGCTCACGCAACTGGT
CCAGAACCTTGACCGAACGCAGCGGTGGTAACGGCGCAGTGGCGGTTTTCATGGCTTGTTATGACTGTTT
TTTT
Features (pLannotate 1.2.2; 29 found; start..end, strand, type, name):
     64..120     +  CDS            GmR (fragment): gentamycin acetyltransferase; aacC1; confers resistance to gentamycin
    131..918     +  CDS            SmR (fragment): aminoglycoside adenylyltransferase (Murphy, 1985); aadA; confers resistance to spectinomycin and streptomycin
   1164..1751    +  rep_origin     ori: high-copy-number ColE1/pMB1/pBR322/pUC origin of replication
   1937..2077    -  misc_feature   bom: basis of mobility region from pBR322
   2179..2218    -  CDS            rop (fragment): Rop protein, which maintains plasmids at low copy number; rop
   2421..2615    -  rep_origin     pVS1 oriV: origin of replication for the Pseudomonas plasmid pVS1 (Heeb et al., 2000)
   2681..3754    -  CDS            pVS1 RepA: replication protein from the Pseudomonas plasmid pVS1 (Heeb et al., 2000)
   4183..4812    -  CDS            pVS1 StaA: stability protein from the Pseudomonas plasmid pVS1 (Heeb et al., 2000)
   5372..5773    -  CDS            Y4CG_SINFN (fragment): Protein inferred from homology: Swiss-Prot protein existence level 3. From Sinorhizobium fredii (strain NBRC 101917 / NGR234).
   6113..6137    -  misc_feature   RB T-DNA repeat: right border repeat from nopaline C58 T-DNA
   6203..6357    -  CDS            lacZα (fragment): LacZα fragment of β-galactosidase; lacZ fragment
   6360..6380    -  misc_feature   MCS (fragment): pUC18/19 multiple cloning site
   6871..7212    +  promoter       CaMV 35S promoter: strong constitutive promoter from cauliflower mosaic virus
   7238..7262    +  protein_bind   attB1: mutant version of attB; recombination site for the Gateway® BP reaction BP Clonase™
   7289..7603    +  CDS            FLS2 (fragment): FLS2_ORYSJ - Experimental evidence at protein level: Swiss-Prot protein existence level 1. Constitutes the pattern-recognition receptor (PPR) that determines the specific perception of flagellin (flg22), a potent elicitor of the defense response to pathogen-associated molecular patterns (PAMPs). Recognizes flg22 from Pseudomonas aeruginosa and Acidovorax avenae. flg22 is a peptide derived from the bacterial flagellin N-terminus sequence (PubMed:18986259, PubMed:25617720). Does not recognize flg22 from Xanthomonas oryzae pv. oryzae (Xoo) or Xanthomonas oryzae pv. oryzicola (Xoc) (PubMed:2561772
   9140..10417   +  CDS            FLS2 (fragment): FLS2_ARATH - Experimental evidence at protein level: Swiss-Prot protein existence level 1. Constitutes the pattern-recognition receptor (PPR) that determines the specific perception of flagellin (flg22), a potent elicitor of the defense response to pathogen-associated molecular patterns (PAMPs). Flagellin-binding to the receptor is the first step to initiate the innate immune MAP kinase signaling cascade (MEKK1, MKK4/MKK5 and MPK3/MPK6), resulting in enhanced resistance against pathogens. Binding to the effector AvrPto1 or to the phosphatase hopD2 from Pseudomonas syringae blocks the downstrea
  10732..11091   +  CDS            FLS2 (fragment): FLS2_ARATH - Experimental evidence at protein level: Swiss-Prot protein existence level 1. Constitutes the pattern-recognition receptor (PPR) that determines the specific perception of flagellin (flg22), a potent elicitor of the defense response to pathogen-associated molecular patterns (PAMPs). Flagellin-binding to the receptor is the first step to initiate the innate immune MAP kinase signaling cascade (MEKK1, MKK4/MKK5 and MPK3/MPK6), resulting in enhanced resistance against pathogens. Binding to the effector AvrPto1 or to the phosphatase hopD2 from Pseudomonas syringae blocks the downstrea
  11090..11114   -  protein_bind   attB2: mutant version of attB; recombination site for the Gateway® BP reaction BP Clonase™
  11143..11232   +  CDS            3xHA: three tandem HA epitope tags
  11266..11518   +  terminator     NOS terminator: nopaline synthase terminator and poly(A) signal
  11573..11595   -  protein_bind   lac operator (fragment): The lac repressor binds to the lac operator to inhibit transcription in E. coli. This inhibition can be relieved by adding lactose or isopropyl-β-D-thiogalactopyranoside (IPTG). lac repressor encoded by lacI
  11599..11629   -  promoter       lac promoter: promoter for the E. coli lac operon
  11644..11665   -  protein_bind   CAP binding site: CAP binding activates transcription in the presence of cAMP. E. coli catabolite activator protein
  11701..11953   -  terminator     NOS terminator: nopaline synthase terminator and poly(A) signal
  12104..13129   -  CDS            HygR: aminoglycoside phosphotransferase from E. coli; aph(4)-Ia; confers resistance to hygromycin
  13181..13360   -  promoter       NOS promoter: nopaline synthase promoter
  13440..13769   -  CDS            tnpA (fragment): TN5P_ECOLX - Also known as tnp. Experimental evidence at protein level: Swiss-Prot protein existence level 1. Mediates transposition of transposon Tn5 by a 'cut and paste' mechanism. First, the monomeric transposase binds the 19 bp inverted DNA repeats flanking the transposon. Then, dimerization of the DNA- bound transposase creates a synaptic DNA complex. After nicking of the first DNA strand, excision of the transposon proceeds through a series of intermediates. The transposase then mediates the insertion of the transposon at a new site by strand transfer. The activity of the wild- type tran
  13866..13890   -  misc_feature   LB T-DNA repeat: left border repeat from nopaline C58 T-DNA
  14149..14172   +  promoter       Pc promoter (fragment): intI1 (promoter lies within the coding sequence); class 1 integron promoter
