[The description below was written by a language model from this plasmid's Addgene catalogue record and pLannotate feature annotations shown in this document.]
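Description:
pGWB514-35S:SynFcFLS2_31-HA is a Gateway-derived binary T-DNA vector for expressing a synthetic FLS2 receptor variant in plants. It is built on the pGWB514 backbone, and the sequenced plasmid is about 14.3 kb. Outside the T-DNA it carries a ColE1/pMB1-type origin with the pBR322 bom region for propagation in E. coli. The pVS1 oriV, RepA and StaA functions provide replication and stable maintenance in Agrobacterium. Bacterial selection relies on the aadA aminoglycoside adenylyltransferase, which confers spectinomycin (and streptomycin) resistance. The short gentamicin-resistance, rop, lacZα and transposase fragments that were annotated appear to be non-functional remnants of backbone construction.

Between the nopaline-type right and left border repeats lie two plant cassettes. The first uses the CaMV 35S promoter to drive strong constitutive transcription of the SynFcFLS2_31 coding sequence. This insert is recorded as a synthetic sequence of roughly 4 kb and is flanked by the attB1 and attB2 sites left by Gateway recombination. It reads through attB2 into a vector-encoded C-terminal 3xHA epitope tag and ends at a NOS terminator. Parts of the insert were annotated by homology to rice and Arabidopsis FLS2, the leucine-rich repeat receptor kinase that perceives the bacterial flagellin epitope flg22. This fits an engineered FLS2-type receptor, although the record does not detail its design or the source of the parental sequence. The second cassette, in the opposite orientation, is a NOS promoter–hygromycin phosphotransferase–NOS terminator unit for selecting transformed plant tissue.

The stated purpose is to express the SynFcFLS2_31 protein in plants. The binary vector architecture suits Agrobacterium-mediated delivery, and the HA tag allows immunodetection of the receptor. The associated work concerns rational receptor engineering to expand flagellin perception.
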