Addgene plasmid #226420: pGWB514-35S:SynFcFLS2_31-HA
Purpose: Expressing SynFcFLS2_31 protein in plants
Depositing lab: Gitta Coaker. Depositing organization: University of California, Davis. Publication: Unlocking expanded flagellin perception through rational receptor engineering. Li T, Jarquin Bolanos E, Stevens DM, Sha H, Prigozhin DM, Coaker G. Nat Plants. 2025 Aug;11(8):1628-1641. doi: 10.1038/s41477-025-02049-y. Epub 2025 Jul 28. PubMed 40721669.
Backbone
  Vector backbone: pGWB514
  Vector type: Plant Expression
  Selectable markers: Hygromycin
Growth in bacteria
  Bacterial resistance: Spectinomycin, 50 μg/mL
  Growth temperature: 37°C
  Growth strain: DH5alpha
  Copy number: High Copy
Gene/Insert
  Gene/Insert name: SynFcFLS2_31
  Species: Synthetic
  Insert size (bp): 4000
  Promoter: 35S
  Tag / fusion protein: HA (C terminal on insert)
  Cloning method: Gateway Cloning
Terms and licenses: Academic/Nonprofit Terms; Industry Terms: Not Available to Industry
How to cite: pGWB514-35S:SynFcFLS2_31-HA was a gift from Gitta Coaker (Addgene plasmid # 226420 ; http://n2t.net/addgene:226420 ; RRID:Addgene_226420)
